>Addgene plasmid #210536 | pGGC-PEA3AT | addgene full sequence | sequence record 426184 | Addgene NGS Result
ATTTAGGTGACACTATAGAAGTGTGTATCGCTCGAGGGATCCGAATTCAGGAGGTAAAAACCATGATGGT
GGTGGTCTCCGGCTCACGACGAACTCTAAGAGCTCAGGCCTCCCAGCTTTCGTCCGTATCATCGGTTTCG
ACAACGTTCGTCAAGTTCAATGCATCAGTTTCATTGCCCACACACCAGAATCCTACTAAGTTTGAGTATT
ATGGCATTGGAAAAGCTGTTTTCTTCTATCATTTGTTCTGCTTGTAATTTACTGTGTTCTTTCAGTTTTT
GTTTTCGGACATCAAAATGCAAATGGATGGATAAGAGTTAATAAATGATATGGTCCTTTTGTTCATTCTC
AAATTATTATTATCTGTTGTTTTTACTTTAATGGGTTGAATTTAAGTAAGAAAGGAACTAACAGTGTGAT
ATTAAGGTGCAATGTTAGACATATAAAACAGTCTTTCACCTCTCTTTGGTTATGTCTTGAATTGGTTTGT
TTCTTCACTTATCTGTGTAATCAAGTTTACTATGAGTCTATGATCAAGTAATTATGCAATCAAGTTAAGT
ACAGTATAGGCTTTCAGCGAGACCGGTGGTCTGATAATAATTAATTAAGACGTCAGAATTCTCGAGGCGG
CCGCATGTGCGTCTCCCTATAGTGAGTCGTATTAATTTCGCGGGCGGAACCCCTATTTGTTTATTTTTCT
AAATACATTCAAATATGTATCCGCTCATGAGACAATAACCCTGATAAATGCTTCAATAATATTGAAAAAG
GAAGAGTATGAGTATTCAACATTTCCGTGTCGCCCTTATTCCCTTTTTTGCGGCATTTTGCCTTCCTGTT
TTTGCTCACCCAGAAACGCTGGTGAAAGTAAAAGATGCTGAAGATCAGTTGGGTGCACGAGTGGGTTACA
TCGAACTGGATCTCAACAGCGGTAAGATCCTTGAGAGTTTTCGCCCCGAAGAACGTTTTCCAATGATGAG
CACTTTTAAAGTTCTGCTATGTGGCGCGGTATTATCCCGTATTGACGCCGGGCAAGAGCAACTCGGTCGC
CGCATACACTATTCTCAGAATGACTTGGTTGAGTACTCACCAGTCACAGAAAAGCATCTTACGGATGGCA
TGACAGTAAGAGAATTATGCAGTGCTGCCATAACCATGAGTGATAACACTGCGGCCAACTTACTTCTGAC
AACGATCGGAGGACCGAAGGAGCTAACCGCTTTTTTGCACAACATGGGGGATCATGTAACTCGCCTTGAT
CGTTGGGAACCGGAGCTGAATGAAGCCATACCAAACGACGAGCGTGACACCACGATGCCTGTAGCAATGG
CAACAACGTTGCGCAAACTATTAACTGGCGAACTACTTACTCTAGCTTCCCGGCAACAATTAATAGACTG
GATGGAGGCGGATAAAGTTGCAGGACCACTTCTGCGCTCGGCCCTTCCGGCTGGCTGGTTTATTGCTGAT
AAATCTGGAGCCGGTGAGCGTGGATCTCGCGGTATCATTGCAGCACTGGGGCCAGATGGTAAGCCCTCCC
GTATCGTAGTTATCTACACGACGGGGAGTCAGGCAACTATGGATGAACGAAATAGACAGATCGCTGAGAT
AGGTGCCTCACTGATTAAGCATTGGTAACTGTCAGACCAAGTTTACTCATATATACTTTAGATTGATTTA
AAACTTCATTTTTAATTTAAAAGGATCTAGGTGAAGATCCTTTTTGATAATCTCATGACCAAAATCCCTT
AACGTGAGTTTTCGTTCCACTGAGCGTCAGACCCCGTAGAAAAGATCAAAGGATCTTCTTGAGATCCTTT
TTTTCTGCGCGTAATCTGCTGCTTGCAAACAAAAAAACCACCGCTACCAGCGGTGGTTTGTTTGCCGGAT
CAAGAGCTACCAACTCTTTTTCCGAAGGTAACTGGCTTCAGCAGAGCGCAGATACCAAATACTGTTCTTC
TAGTGTAGCCGTAGTTAGGCCACCACTTCAAGAACTCTGTAGCACCGCCTACATACCTCGCTCTGCTAAT
CCTGTTACCAGTGGCTGCTGCCAGTGGCGATAAGTCGTGTCTTACCGGGTTGGACTCAAGACGATAGTTA
CCGGATAAGGCGCAGCGGTCGGGCTGAACGGGGGGTTCGTGCACACAGCCCAGCTTGGAGCGAACGACCT
ACACCGAACTGAGATACCTACAGCGTGAGCTATGAGAAAGCGCCACGCTTCCCGAAGGGAGAAAGGCGGA
CAGGTATCCGGTAAGCGGCAGGGTCGGAACAGGAGAGCGCACGAGGGAGCTTCCAGGGGGAAACGCCTGG
TATCTTTATAGTCCTGTCGGGTTTCGCCACCTCTGACTTGAGCGTCGATTTTTGTGATGCTCGTCAGGGG
GGCGGAGCCTATGGAAAAACGCCAGCAATGCGGCCTTTTTACGGTTCCTGGCCTTTTGCTGGCCTTTTGC
TCACATGTTCTTTCCTGCGTTATCCCCTGATTCTGTGGATAACCGTATTACCGCCTTTGAGTGAGCTGAT
ACCGCTCGCCGCAGCCGAACGACCGAGCGCAGCGAGTCAGTGAGCGAGGAAGCGGAAGAGCGCCCAATAC
GCAAACCGCCTCTCCCCGCGCGTTGGCCGATTCATTAATGCAGCCGGTTCAGACAGGATAAAGAGGAACG
CAGAATGTTAGACAACACCCGCTTACGCATAGCTATTCAGAAATCAGGCCGTTTAAGCGATGATTCACGA
GAATTGCTGGCCCGCTGCGGCATAAAAATTAATTTACACACTCAGCGCTGATGAATCCCCTAATGATTTT
GGTAAAAATCATTAAGTTAAGGTGGACACACATCTTGTCATATGATTAAATGGTTTCGCGAAAAATCAAT
AATCAGACAACAAGATGTGCGAACTCGATATTTTACACGACTCTCTTTACCAATTCTGCCCCGAATTACA
CTTAAAACGACTCAACAGCTTAACGTTGGCTTGCCACGCATTACTTGACTGTAAAACTCTCACTCTTACC
GAACTTGGCCGTAACCTGCCAACCAAAGCGAGAACAAAACATAACATCAAACGAATCGACCGATTGTTAG
GTAATCGTCACCTGCAGGAAGGTTTAAACGC
Features (pLannotate 1.2.2; 9 found; start..end, strand, type, name):
      1..19      +  promoter       SP6 promoter: promoter for bacteriophage SP6 RNA polymerase
    116..196     +  CDS            RBCS.3A (fragment): RBS3_PEA - Experimental evidence at protein level: Swiss-Prot protein existence level 1. RuBisCO catalyzes two reactions: the carboxylation of D- ribulose 1,5-bisphosphate, the primary event in carbon dioxide fixation, as well as the oxidative fragmentation of the pentose substrate. Both reactions occur simultaneously and in competition at the same active site. Although the small subunit is not catalytic it is essential for maximal activity (Probable). Binds to abscisic acid (ABA); only half of the possible binding sites are occupied in the crystal; and there are indications this is a low affi
    646..664     -  promoter       T7 promoter: promoter for bacteriophage T7 RNA polymerase
    686..777     +  promoter       AmpR promoter: bla
    778..1638    +  CDS            AmpR: β-lactamase; bla; confers resistance to ampicillin, carbenicillin, and related antibiotics
   1809..2397    +  rep_origin     ori: high-copy-number ColE1/pMB1/pBR322/pUC origin of replication
   2580..2634    +  CDS            lacI (fragment): lac repressor; lacI; The lac repressor binds to the lac operator to inhibit transcription in E. coli. This inhibition can be relieved by adding lactose or isopropyl-β-D-thiogalactopyranoside (IPTG).
   2665..2778    +  CDS            hisG (fragment): HIS1_SALTY - Experimental evidence at protein level: Swiss-Prot protein existence level 1. Catalyzes the condensation of ATP and 5-phosphoribose 1- diphosphate to form N'-(5'-phosphoribosyl)-ATP (PR-ATP). Has a crucial role in the pathway because the rate of histidine biosynthesis seems to be controlled primarily by regulation of HisG enzymatic activity (By similarity). From Salmonella typhimurium (strain LT2 / SGSC1412 / ATCC 700720).
   2822..2891    -  ncRNA          RNA-OUT: Accession: RF00240 - RNA-OUT
