[The description below was written by a language model from this plasmid's Addgene catalogue record and pLannotate feature annotations shown in this document.]
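Description:
pGGC-PEA3AT is a small (about 3.1 kb) entry-level plasmid for the GreenGate modular cloning system. It carries the terminator of the pea (Pisum sativum) RuBisCO small subunit gene rbcS-3A, formatted as a "C" module. GreenGate is a Golden Gate-style method in which standardised parts with defined overhangs are released by a type IIS restriction enzyme and ligated in a fixed order into a plant transformation vector. The record lists the backbone as pJet 1.3, a commercial bacterial cloning vector. The plasmid is maintained in E. coli through a high-copy ColE1/pUC-type origin and selected with ampicillin via the β-lactamase gene and its native promoter.

In the feature table, the insert region lies between an SP6 promoter and an oppositely oriented T7 promoter, which here serve mainly as flanking landmarks and sequencing sites. The only annotated element inside this region is a short fragment matching the C-terminal coding end of pea RBCS.3A. This fits a terminator fragment that begins at the tail of the coding sequence and continues into the 3' untranslated and polyadenylation region, which the annotation tool does not label separately. The catalogue lists the insert species as A. thaliana, but both the stated purpose and the sequence match point to pea. Short lacI, hisG and RNA-OUT hits elsewhere appear to be backbone remnants with no stated function. The type IIS sites and overhangs are not annotated, and the cloning method is not recorded.

The plasmid acts as a part donor, supplying a plant transcription terminator for assembling multi-cassette constructs. It was deposited with a CRISPR-based system for lineage tracing in living plants.
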