Addgene plasmid #210536: pGGC-PEA3AT
Purpose: Cloning P. sativum PEA3A terminator as GreenGate module C
Depositing lab: Ortrun Mittelsten Scheid. Depositing organization: Gregor Mendel Institute of Molecular Plant Biology. Publication: A versatile CRISPR-based system for lineage tracing in living plants. Dona M, Bradamante G, Bogojevic Z, Gutzat R, Streubel S, Mosiolek M, Dolan L, Mittelsten Scheid O. Plant J. 2023 Jul 5. doi: 10.1111/tpj.16378. PubMed 37403571.
Backbone
  Vector backbone: pJet 1.3
  Backbone manufacturer: Thermo Scientific
  Vector type: Synthetic Biology
Growth in bacteria
  Bacterial resistance: Ampicillin, 100 μg/mL
  Growth temperature: 37°C
  Growth strain: DH5alpha
  Copy number: High Copy
Gene/Insert
  Gene/Insert name: PEA3At
  Species: A. thaliana (mustard weed)
  Cloning method: Unknown
Terms and licenses: Academic/Nonprofit Terms; Industry Terms: Not Available to Industry
How to cite: pGGC-PEA3AT was a gift from Ortrun Mittelsten Scheid (Addgene plasmid # 210536 ; http://n2t.net/addgene:210536 ; RRID:Addgene_210536)
