>Addgene plasmid #210536 | pGGC-PEA3AT | depositor partial sequence | sequence record 410327 | pGGC-PEA3AT sequence 523 bps
GGTGGTGGTCTCCGGCTCACGACGAACTCTAAGAGCTCAGGCCTCCCAGCTTTCGTCCGTATCATCGGTT
TCGACAACGTTCGTCAAGTTCAATGCATCAGTTTCATTGCCCACACACCAGAATCCTACTAAGTTTGAGT
ATTATGGCATTGGAAAAGCTGTTTTCTTCTATCATTTGTTCTGCTTGTAATTTACTGTGTTCTTTCAGTT
TTTGTTTTCGGACATCAAAATGCAAATGGATGGATAAGAGTTAATAAATGATATGGTCCTTTTGTTCATT
CTCAAATTATTATTATCTGTTGTTTTTACTTTAATGGGTTGAATTTAAGTAAGAAAGGAACTAACAGTGT
GATATTAAGGTGCAATGTTAGACATATAAAACAGTCTTTCACCTCTCTTTGGTTATGTCTTGAATTGGTT
TGTTTCTTCACTTATCTGTGTAATCAAGTTTACTATGAGTCTATGATCAAGTAATTATGCAATCAAGTTA
AGTACAGTATAGGCTTTCAGCGAGACCGGTGGT
